>Addgene plasmid #65845 | pcDNA-Dest47- WTN23C11orf83-GFP | depositor full sequence | sequence record 112008 | pcDNA-Dest47- WTN23C11orf83-GFP sequence 6252 bps
TCGACGGATCGGGAGATCTCCCGATCCCCTATGGTGCACTCTCAGTACAATCTGCTCTGATGCCGCATAG
TTAAGCCAGTATCTGCTCCCTGCTTGTGTGTTGGAGGTCGCTGAGTAGTGCGCGAGCAAAATTTAAGCTA
CAACAAGGCAAGGCTTGACCGACAATTGCATGAAGAATCTGCTTAGGGTTAGGCGTTTTGCGCTGCTTCG
CGATGTACGGGCCAGATATACGCGTTGACATTGATTATTGACTAGTTATTAATAGTAATCAATTACGGGG
TCATTAGTTCATAGCCCATATATGGAGTTCCGCGTTACATAACTTACGGTAAATGGCCCGCCTGGCTGAC
CGCCCAACGACCCCCGCCCATTGACGTCAATAATGACGTATGTTCCCATAGTAACGCCAATAGGGACTTT
CCATTGACGTCAATGGGTGGAGTATTTACGGTAAACTGCCCACTTGGCAGTACATCAAGTGTATCATATG
CCAAGTACGCCCCCTATTGACGTCAATGACGGTAAATGGCCCGCCTGGCATTATGCCCAGTACATGACCT
TATGGGACTTTCCTACTTGGCAGTACATCTACGTATTAGTCATCGCTATTACCATGGTGATGCGGTTTTG
GCAGTACATCAATGGGCGTGGATAGCGGTTTGACTCACGGGGATTTCCAAGTCTCCACCCCATTGACGTC
AATGGGAGTTTGTTTTGGCACCAAAATCAACGGGACTTTCCAAAATGTCGTAACAACTCCGCCCCATTGA
CGCAAATGGGCGGTAGGCGTGTACGGTGGGAGGTCTATATAAGCAGAGCTCTCTGGCTAACTAGAGAACC
CACTGCTTACTGGCTTATCGAAATTAATACGACTCACTATAGGGAGACCCAAGCTGGCTAGTTAAGCTTG
ATCAAACAAGTTTGTACAAAAAAGCAGGCTCCGCGGCCGCCTTGTTTAACTTTAAGAAGGAGCCCTTCAC
CATGGATTCCTTGCGGAAAATGCTGATCTCAGTCGCAATGCTGGGCGCAGGGGCTGGCGTGGGCTACGCG
AAGGGTGGGCGCGCCGACCCAGCTTTCTTGTACAAAGTGGTTCGATCTAGAATGGCTAGCAAAGGAGAAG
AACTTTTCACTGGAGTTGTCCCAATTCTTGTTGAATTAGATGGTGATGTTAATGGGCACAAATTTTCTGT
CAGTGGAGAGGGTGAAGGTGATGCTACATACGGAAAGCTTACCCTTAAATTTATTTGCACTACTGGAAAA
CTACCTGTTCCATGGCCAACACTTGTCACTACTTTCTCTTATGGTGTTCAATGCTTTTCCCGTTATCCGG
ATCATATGAAACGGCATGACTTTTTCAAGAGTGCCATGCCCGAAGGTTATGTACAGGAACGCACTATATC
TTTCAAAGATGACGGGAACTACAAGACGCGTGCTGAAGTCAAGTTTGAAGGTGATACCCTTGTTAATCGT
ATCGAGTTAAAAGGTATTGATTTTAAAGAAGATGGAAACATTCTCGGACACAAACTCGAGTACAACTATA
ACTCACACAATGTATACATCACGGCAGACAAACAAAAGAATGGAATCAAAGCTAACTTCAAAATTCGCCA
CAACATTGAAGATGGATCCGTTCAACTAGCAGACCATTATCAACAAAATACTCCAATTGGCGATGGCCCT
GTCCTTTTACCAGACAACCATTACCTGTCGACACAATCTGCCCTTTCGAAAGATCCCAACGAAAAGCGTG
ACCACATGGTCCTTCTTGAGTTTGTAACTGCTGCTGGGATTACACATGGCATGGATGAGCTCTACAAATA
ATGAATTAAACCCGCTGATCAGCCTCGACTGTGCCTTCTAGTTGCCAGCCATCTGTTGTTTGCCCCTCCC
CCGTGCCTTCCTTGACCCTGGAAGGTGCCACTCCCACTGTCCTTTCCTAATAAAATGAGGAAATTGCATC
GCATTGTCTGAGTAGGTGTCATTCTATTCTGGGGGGTGGGGTGGGGCAGGACAGCAAGGGGGAGGATTGG
GAAGACAATAGCAGGCATGCTGGGGATGCGGTGGGCTCTATGGCTTCTGAGGCGGAAAGAACCAGCTGGG
GCTCTAGGGGGTATCCCC
[124 nt withheld, positions 2119-2242]
C
[91 nt withheld, positions 2244-2334]
A
[49 nt withheld, positions 2336-2384]
CCTTTGACGTTGGAGTCCACGTTCTTT
[37 nt withheld, positions 2412-2448]
ACCCTATCTCGGTCTATTCTTTTGATTTATAAGGGATTTTGCCGATTTCGGCCTATTGGTTAAAAAATGA
GCTGATTTAACAAAAATTTAACGCGAATTAATTCTGTGGAATGTGTGTCAGTTAGGGTGTGGAAAGTCCC
CAGGCTCCCCAGCAGGCAGAAGTATGCAAAGCATGCATCTCAATTAGTCAGCAACCAGGTGTGGAAAGTC
CCCAGGCTCCCCAGCAGGCAGAAGTATGCAAAGCATGCATCTCAATTAGTCAGCAACCATAGTCCCGCCC
CTAACTCCGCCCATCCCGCCCCTAACTCCGCCCAGTTCCGCCCATTCTCCGCCCCATGGCTGACTAATTT
TTTTTATTTATGCAGAGGCCGAGGCCGCCTCTGCCTCTGAGCTATTCCAGAAGTAGTGAGGAGGCTTTTT
TGGAGGCCTAGGCTTTTGCAAAAAGCTCCCGGGAGCTTGTATATCCATTTTCGGATCTGATCAAGAGACA
GGATGAGGATCGTTTCGCATGATTGAACAAGATGGATTGCACGCAGGTTCTCCGGCCGCTTGGGTGGAGA
GGCTATTCGGCTATGACTGGGCACAACAGACAATCGGCTGCTCTGATGCCGCCGTGTTCCGGCTGTCAGC
GCAGGGGCGCCCGGTTCTTTTTGTCAAGACCGACCTGTCCGGTGCCCTGAATGAACTGCAGGACGAGGCA
GCGCGGCTATCGTGGCTGGCCACGACGGGCGTTCCTTGCGCAGCTGTGCTCGACGTTGTCACTGAAGCGG
GAAGGGACTGGCTGCTATTGGGCGAAGTGCCGGGGCAGGATCTCCTGTCATCTCACCTTGCTCCTGCCGA
GAAAGTATCCATCATGGCTGATGCAATGCGGCGGCTGCATACGCTTGATCCGGCTACCTGCCCATTCGAC
CACCAAGCGAAACATCGCATCGAGCGAGCACGTACTCGGATGGAAGCCGGTCTTGTCGATCAGGATGATC
TGGACGAAGAGCATCAGGGGCTCGCGCCAGCCGAACTGTTCGCCAGGCTCAAGGCGCGCATGCCCGACGG
CGAGGATCTCGTCGTGACCCATGGCGATGCCTGCTTGCCGAATATCATGGTGGAAAATGGCCGCTTTTCT
GGATTCATCGACTGTGGCCGGCTGGGTGTGGCGGACCGCTATCAGGACATAGCGTTGGCTACCCGTGATA
TTGCTGAAGAGCTTGGCGGCGAATGGGCTGACCGCTTCCTCGTGCTTTACGGTATCGCCGCTCCCGATTC
GCAGCGCATCGCCTTCTATCGCCTTCTTGACGAGTTCTTCTGAGCGGGACTCTGGGGTTCGCGAAATGAC
CGACCAAGCGACGCCCAACCTGCCATCACGAGATTTCGATTCCACCGCCGCCTTCTATGAAAGGTTGGGC
TTCGGAATCGTTTTCCGGGACGCCGGCTGGATGATCCTCCAGCGCGGGGATCTCATGCTGGAGTTCTTCG
CCCACCCCAACTTGTTTATTGCAGCTTATAATGGTTACAAATAAAGCAATAGCATCACAAATTTCACAAA
TAAAGCATTTTTTTCACTGCATTCTAGTTGTGGTTTGTCCAAACTCATCAATGTATCTTATCATGTCTGT
ATACCGTCGACCTCTAGCTAGAGCTTGGCGTAATCATGGTCATAGCTGTTTCCTGTGTGAAATTGTTATC
CGCTCACAATTCCACACAACATACGAGCCGGAAGCATAAAGTGTAAAGCCTGGGGTGCCTAATGAGTGAG
CTAACTCACATTAATTGCGTTGCGCTCACTGCCCGCTTTCCAGTCGGGAAACCTGTCGTGCCAGCTGCAT
TAATGAATCGGCCAACGCGCGGGGAGAGGCGGTTTGCGTATTGGGCGCTCTTCCGCTTCCTCGCTCACTG
ACTCGCTGCGCTCGGTCGTTCGGCTGCGGCGAGCGGTATCAGCTCACTCAAAGGCGGTAATACGGTTATC
CACAGAATCAGGGGATAACGCAGGAAAGAACATGTGAGCAAAAGGCCAGCAAAAGGCCAGGAACCGTAAA
AAGGCCGCGTTGCTGGCGTTTTTCCATAGGCTCCGCCCCCCTGACGAGCATCACAAAAATCGACGCTCAA
GTCAGAGGTGGCGAAACCCGACAGGACTATAAAGATACCAGGCGTTTCCCCCTGGAAGCTCCCTCGTGCG
CTCTCCTGTTCCGACCCTGCCGCTTACCGGATACCTGTCCGCCTTTCTCCCTTCGGGAAGCGTGGCGCTT
TCTCATAGCTCACGCTGTAGGTATCTCAGTTCGGTGTAGGTCGTTCGCTCCAAGCTGGGCTGTGTGCACG
AACCCCCCGTTCAGCCCGACCGCTGCGCCTTATCCGGTAACTATCGTCTTGAGTCCAACCCGGTAAGACA
CGACTTATCGCCACTGGCAGCAGCCACTGGTAACAGGATTAGCAGAGCGAGGTATGTAGGCGGTGCTACA
GAGTTCTTGAAGTGGTGGCCTAACTACGGCTACACTAGAAGAACAGTATTTGGTATCTGCGCTCTGCTGA
AGCCAGTTACCTTCGGAAAAAGAGTTGGTAGCTCTTGATCCGGCAAACAAACCACCGCTGGTAGCGGTGG
TTTTTTTGTTTGCAAGCAGCAGATTACGCGCAGAAAAAAAGGATCTCAAGAAGATCCTTTGATCTTTTCT
ACGGGGTCTGACGCTCAGTGGAACGAAAACTCACGTTAAGGGATTTTGGTCATGAGATTATCAAAAAGGA
TCTTCACCTAGATCCTTTTAAATTAAAAATGAAGTTTTAAATCAATCTAAAGTATATATGAGTAAACTTG
GTCTGACAGTTACCAATGCTTAATCAGTGAGGCACCTATCTCAGCGATCTGTCTATTTCGTTCATCCATA
GTTGCCTGACTCCCCGTCGTGTAGATAACTACGATACGGGAGGGCTTACCATCTGGCCCCAGTGCTGCAA
TGATACCGCGAGACCCACGCTCACCGGCTCCAGATTTATCAGCAATAAACCAGCCAGCCGGAAGGGCCGA
GCGCAGAAGTGGTCCTGCAACTTTATCCGCCTCCATCCAGTCTATTAATTGTTGCCGGGAAGCTAGAGTA
AGTAGTTCGCCAGTTAATAGTTTGCGCAACGTTGTTGCCATTGCTACAGGCATCGTGGTGTCACGCTCGT
CGTTTGGTATGGCTTCATTCAGCTCCGGTTCCCAACGATCAAGGCGAGTTACATGATCCCCCATGTTGTG
CAAAAAAGCGGTTAGCTCCTTCGGTCCTCCGATCGTTGTCAGAAGTAAGTTGGCCGCAGTGTTATCACTC
ATGGTTATGGCAGCACTGCATAATTCTCTTACTGTCATGCCATCCGTAAGATGCTTTTCTGTGACTGGTG
AGTACTCAACCAAGTCATTCTGAGAATAGTGTATGCGGCGACCGAGTTGCTCTTGCCCGGCGTCAATACG
GGATAATACCGCGCCACATAGCAGAACTTTAAAAGTGCTCATCATTGGAAAACGTTCTTCGGGGCGAAAA
CTCTCAAGGATCTTACCGCTGTTGAGATCCAGTTCGATGTAACCCACTCGTGCACCCAACTGATCTTCAG
CATCTTTTACTTTCACCAGCGTTTCTGGGTGAGCAAAAACAGGAAGGCAAAATGCCGCAAAAAAGGGAAT
AAGGGCGACACGGAAATGTTGAATACTCATACTCTTCCTTTTTCAATATTATTGAAGCATTTATCAGGGT
TATTGTCTCATGAGCGGATACATATTTGAATGTATTTAGAAAAATAAACAAATAGGGGTTCCGCGCACAT
TTCCCCGAAAAGTGCCACCTGACG
Features (pLannotate 1.2.2; 24 found; start..end, strand, type, name):
     30..82      -  misc_feature   bom (fragment): basis of mobility region from pBR322
    237..616     +  enhancer       CMV enhancer: human cytomegalovirus immediate early enhancer
    617..820     +  promoter       CMV promoter: human cytomegalovirus (CMV) immediate early promoter
    816..849     +  LTR            5' LTR (truncated) (fragment): truncated 5' long terminal repeat (LTR) from HIV-1
    865..883     +  promoter       T7 promoter: promoter for bacteriophage T7 RNA polymerase
    916..940     +  protein_bind   attB1: mutant version of attB; recombination site for the Gateway® BP reaction BP Clonase™
    952..972     +  RBS            RBS: efficient ribosome binding site from bacteriophage T7 gene 10 (Olins and Rangwala, 1989)
    982..1050    +  CDS            UQCC3 (fragment): UQCC3_HUMAN - Also known as C11orf83 From Homo sapiens (Human).
   1067..1091    -  protein_bind   attB2: mutant version of attB; recombination site for the Gateway® BP reaction BP Clonase™
   1102..1821    +  CDS            Cycle 3 GFP: Cycle 3 GFP (Crameri et al., 1996) mammalian codon-optimized
   1849..2073    +  polyA_signal   bGH poly(A) signal: bovine growth hormone polyadenylation signal
   2077..2098    +  promoter       SV40 promoter (fragment): SV40 enhancer and early promoter
   2119..2547    +  rep_origin     f1 ori (sequence partly withheld): f1 bacteriophage origin of replication; arrow indicates direction of (+) strand synthesis
   2561..2890    +  promoter       SV40 promoter: SV40 enhancer and early promoter
   2957..3748    +  CDS            neo: KKA2_KLEPN - Also known as kan, nptII. Experimental evidence at protein level: Swiss-Prot protein existence level 1. Resistance to kanamycin, neomycin, paromomycin, ribostamycin, butirosin and gentamicin B. From Klebsiella pneumoniae.
   3774..3932    +  CDS            ble (fragment): BLE_KLEPN - Experimental evidence at protein level: Swiss-Prot protein existence level 1. Binding protein with a strong affinity to the bleomycin family of antibiotics. Binds to CL990; an antimitotic-antibiotic compound. From Klebsiella pneumoniae.
   3927..4048    +  polyA_signal   SV40 poly(A) signal: SV40 polyadenylation signal
   4121..4137    -  protein_bind   lac operator: The lac repressor binds to the lac operator to inhibit transcription in E. coli. This inhibition can be relieved by adding lactose or isopropyl-β-D-thiogalactopyranoside (IPTG). lac repressor encoded by lacI
   4145..4175    -  promoter       lac promoter: promoter for the E. coli lac operon
   4190..4211    -  protein_bind   CAP binding site: CAP binding activates transcription in the presence of cAMP. E. coli catabolite activator protein
   4224..4316    -  CDS            lacI (fragment): lac repressor; lacI; The lac repressor binds to the lac operator to inhibit transcription in E. coli. This inhibition can be relieved by adding lactose or isopropyl-β-D-thiogalactopyranoside (IPTG).
   4499..5087    -  rep_origin     ori: high-copy-number ColE1/pMB1/pBR322/pUC origin of replication
   5258..6118    -  CDS            AmpR: β-lactamase; bla; confers resistance to ampicillin, carbenicillin, and related antibiotics
   6119..6223    -  promoter       AmpR promoter: bla
