[The description below was written by a language model from this plasmid's Addgene catalogue record and pLannotate feature annotations shown in this document.]
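Description:
pcDNA-Dest47- WTN23C11orf83-GFP is a 6,252 bp mammalian expression plasmid built on the Gateway destination vector pcDNA DEST 47. It is maintained in E. coli as a high-copy plasmid through a ColE1/pUC-type origin and selected with ampicillin via the β-lactamase gene. An f1 origin is also present. For selection in mammalian cells the backbone carries a neomycin phosphotransferase (neo) gene driven by the SV40 enhancer/early promoter and terminated by an SV40 polyadenylation signal. The annotation also picks up several short fragments (bom, lacI, ble, a truncated HIV-1 LTR match and a partial SV40 promoter). These look like backbone remnants or sequence-similarity hits rather than functional parts.

The payload is a short fragment of human UQCC3 (also called C11orf83) encoding the wild-type N-terminal 23 amino acids, which the record describes as the transmembrane part of the protein. The fragment lies between attB1 and attB2 sites, which are the scars left by Gateway recombination, although the record lists TOPO cloning as the cloning method. It is followed by Cycle 3 GFP, annotated as mammalian codon-optimised, giving the C-terminal GFP fusion stated in the record. Expression is driven by the CMV immediate-early enhancer and promoter and terminated by the bovine growth hormone polyadenylation signal. A T7 promoter and a phage T7 gene 10 ribosome binding site sit upstream of the coding region.

The stated purpose is mammalian expression of this N-terminal segment fused to GFP. The associated study concerns C11orf83 as a mitochondrial cardiolipin-binding protein involved in bc1 complex assembly and supercomplex stabilisation. The record does not describe specific experiments for this plasmid, though a GFP fusion allows the fragment to be followed by fluorescence.
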