Addgene plasmid #65845: pcDNA-Dest47- WTN23C11orf83-GFP
Purpose: Mammalian expression of the wild type N terminal part (N23, transmembrane part of 23 aa) of C11orf83/UQCC3 fused to GFP protein (C-ter)
Depositing lab: Amos Bairoch. Publication: C11orf83, a mitochondrial cardiolipin-binding protein involved in bc1 complex assembly and supercomplex stabilization. Desmurs M, Foti M, Raemy E, Vaz FM, Martinou JC, Bairoch A, Lane L. Mol Cell Biol. 2015 Apr;35(7):1139-56. doi: 10.1128/MCB.01047-14. Epub 2015 Jan 20. PubMed 25605331.
Backbone
  Vector backbone: pcDNA DEST 47
  Total vector size (bp): 6252
  Vector type: Mammalian Expression
Growth in bacteria
  Bacterial resistance: Ampicillin, 100 μg/mL
  Growth temperature: 37°C
  Growth strain: Top10
  Copy number: High Copy
Gene/Insert
  Gene/Insert name: Transmembrane (23 AA) of UQCC3 (alt name: C11orf83)
  Species: H. sapiens (human)
  Mutation: WT Transmembrane
  GenBank ID: NM_001085372.2
  Entrez Gene: UQCC3 (a.k.a. C11orf83, CCDS41658.1, MC3DN9, UNQ655)
  Tag / fusion protein: GFP (C terminal on insert)
  Cloning method: TOPO Cloning
  Sequencing primers: 5′ CACCATGGATTCCTTGCGGAAAATGCTGATCTC; 3′ CGCGTAGCCCACGCCAGCCC
Terms and licenses: Academic/Nonprofit Terms; Industry Terms: Not Available to Industry
How to cite: pcDNA-Dest47- WTN23C11orf83-GFP was a gift from Amos Bairoch (Addgene plasmid # 65845 ; http://n2t.net/addgene:65845 ; RRID:Addgene_65845)
