>Addgene plasmid #65845 | pcDNA-Dest47- WTN23C11orf83-GFP | addgene partial sequence | sequence record 116418 | BGH-rev 5'-TAGAAGGCACAGTCGAGG-3'
GTAGAGCTCATCCATGCCATGTGTAATCCCAGCAGCAGTTACAAACTCAAGAAGGACCATGTGGTCACGC
TTTTCGTTGGGATCTTTCGAAAGGGCAGATTGTGTCGACAGGTAATGGTTGTCTGGTAAAAGGACAGGGC
CATCGCCAATTGGAGTATTTTGTTGATAATGGTCTGCTAGTTGAACGGATCCATCTTCAATGTTGTGGCG
AATTTTGAAGTTAGCTTTGATTCCATTCTTTTGTTTGTCTGCCGTGATGTATACATTGTGTGAGTTATAG
TTGTACTCGAGTTTGTGTCCGAGAATGTTTCCATCTTCTTTAAAATCAATACCTTTTAACTCGATACGAT
TAACAAGGGTATCACCTTCAAACTTGACTTCAGCACGCGTCTTGTAGTTCCCGTCATCTTTGAAAGATAT
AGTGCGTTCCTGTACATAACCTTCGGGCATGGCACTCTTGAAAAAGTCATGCCGTTTCATATGATCCGGA
TAACGGGAAAAGCATTGAACACCATAAGAGAAAGTAGTGACAAGTGTTGGCCATGGAACAGGTAGTTTTC
CAGTAGTGCAAATAAATTTAAGGGTAAGCTTTCCGTATGTAGCATCACCTTCACCCTCTCCACTGACAGA
AAATTTGTGCCCATTAACATCACCATCTAATTCAACAAGAATTGGGACAACTCCAGTGAAAAGTTCTTCT
CCTTTGCTAGCCATTCTAGATCGAACCACTTTGTACAAGAAAGCTGGGTCGGCGCGCCCACCCTTCGCGT
AGCCCACGCCAGCCCCTGCGCCCAGCATTGCGACTGAGATCAGCA
