>Addgene plasmid #65845 | pcDNA-Dest47- WTN23C11orf83-GFP | addgene partial sequence | sequence record 117099 | CMV-F 5'-CGCAAATGGGCGGTAGGCGTG-3'
GAGCTCTCTGGCTAACTAGAGAACCCACTGCTTACTGGCTTATCGAAATTAATACGACTCACTATAGGGA
GACCCAAGCTGGCTAGTTAAGCTTGATCAAACAAGTTTGTACAAAAAAGCAGGCTCCGCGGCCGCCTTGT
TTAACTTTAAGAAGGAGCCCTTCACCATGGATTCCTTGCGGAAAATGCTGATCTCAGTCGCAATGCTGGG
CGCAGGGGCTGGCGTGGGCTACGCGAAGGGTGGGCGCGCCGACCCAGCTTTCTTGTACAAAGTGGTTCGA
TCTAGAATGGCTAGCAAAGGAGAAGAACTTTTCACTGGAGTTGTCCCAATTCTTGTTGAATTAGATGGTG
ATGTTAATGGGCACAAATTTTCTGTCAGTGGAGAGGGTGAAGGTGATGCTACATACGGAAAGCTTACCCT
TAAATTTATTTGCACTACTGGAAAACTACCTGTTCCATGGCCAACACTTGTCACTACTTTCTCTTATGGT
GTTCAATGCTTTTCCCGTTATCCGGATCATATGAAACGGCATGACTTTTTCAAGAGTGCCATGCCCGAAG
GTTATGTACAGGAACGCACTATATCTTTCAAAGATGACGGGAACTACAAGACGCGTGCTGAAGTCAAGTT
TGAAGGTGATACCCTTGTTAATCGTATCGAGTTAAAAGGTATTGATTTTAAAGAAGATGGAAACATTCTC
GGACACAAACTCGAGTACAACTATAACTCACACAATGTATACATCACGGCAGACAAACAAAAGAATGGAA
TCAAAGCTAACTTC
